Addgene plasmid #204642: pET47b-T7-enAsCas12f
Purpose: Expression of enAsCas12f in E. coli
Depositing lab: Weixin Tang. Depositing organization: University of Chicago. Publication: An engineered hypercompact CRISPR-Cas12f system with boosted gene-editing activity. Wu T, Liu C, Zou S, Lyu R, Yang B, Yan H, Zhao M, Tang W. Nat Chem Biol. 2023 Jul 3. doi: 10.1038/s41589-023-01380-9. PubMed 37400536.
Backbone
  Vector backbone: pET47b
  Backbone manufacturer: Novagen
  Vector type: Bacterial Expression
Growth in bacteria
  Bacterial resistance: Kanamycin, 50 μg/mL
  Growth temperature: 37°C
  Growth strain: DH5alpha
  Copy number: High Copy
Gene/Insert
  Gene/Insert name: enAsCas12f (alt name: Cas12U3)
  Species: Synthetic
  Mutation: D196K, N199K, G276R, N328G, D364R
  Promoter: T7
  Tag / fusion protein: 6xHis (N terminal on insert)
  Cloning method: Unknown
  Sequencing primers: 5′ T7; 3′ T7 Terminal
Terms and licenses: Academic/Nonprofit Terms; Industry Terms: Not Available to Industry
How to cite: pET47b-T7-enAsCas12f was a gift from Weixin Tang (Addgene plasmid # 204642 ; http://n2t.net/addgene:204642 ; RRID:Addgene_204642)
