[The description below was written by a language model from this plasmid's Addgene catalogue record and pLannotate feature annotations shown in this document.]
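Description:
pET47b-T7-enAsCas12f is a 6,477-nt bacterial expression plasmid built on the Novagen pET47b backbone for producing the engineered miniature CRISPR nuclease enAsCas12f in E. coli. It is maintained under kanamycin selection through the aph(3')-Ia KanR gene and replicates from a ColE1/pMB1-type origin. The catalogue lists it as high copy, although the backbone also carries the rop gene and the bom mobility region inherited from pBR322, elements usually associated with more moderate copy number. An f1 origin is present as well, along with short tetracycline-resistance remnants that are non-functional backbone fragments.

The expression cassette follows the standard pET design: a T7 promoter immediately followed by a lac operator, the T7 gene 10 ribosome binding site, and a downstream T7 terminator, with a plasmid-borne lacI gene supplying repressor. Transcription therefore depends on a host that provides T7 RNA polymerase and can be induced with IPTG. The insert is a synthetic AsCas12f variant (alternative name Cas12U3) carrying five substitutions, D196K, N199K, G276R, N328G and D364R. It is fused to an N-terminal 6xHis tag, and an HRV 3C (PreScission) protease site annotated just upstream of the coding region should allow tag removal after affinity purification. The automated annotation does not label the Cas12f open reading frame or the His tag themselves; the insert presumably occupies the unannotated span between the 3C site and the vector's S-Tag sequence. Whether the S-Tag is translated is not stated in the record. The plasmid is intended for recombinant production of the nuclease, as a source of purified protein.
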