Features (pLannotate 1.2.2; 19 found; start..end, strand, type, name):
     12..440     +  rep_origin     f1 ori (sequence partly withheld): f1 bacteriophage origin of replication; arrow indicates direction of (+) strand synthesis
    493..550     +  promoter       AmpR promoter (fragment): bla
    559..1374    -  CDS            KanR: aminoglycoside phosphotransferase; aph(3')-Ia; confers resistance to kanamycin in bacteria or G418 (Geneticin®) in eukaryotes
   1496..2084    +  rep_origin     ori: high-copy-number ColE1/pMB1/pBR322/pUC origin of replication
   2270..2409    -  misc_feature   bom: basis of mobility region from pBR322
   2511..2702    -  CDS            rop: Rop protein, which maintains plasmids at low copy number; rop
   2719..3099    +  CDS            YPB1_ECOLX: Protein predicted: Swiss-Prot protein existence level 4. From Escherichia coli.
   3161..3225    -  CDS            TcR (fragment): tetracycline efflux protein; tet; confers resistance to tetracycline
   3240..3261    -  protein_bind   CAP binding site: CAP binding activates transcription in the presence of cAMP. E. coli catabolite activator protein
   3274..4356    -  CDS            lacI: lac repressor; lacI; The lac repressor binds to the lac operator to inhibit transcription in E. coli. This inhibition can be relieved by adding lactose or isopropyl-β-D-thiogalactopyranoside (IPTG).
   4357..4434    -  promoter       lacI promoter: lacI
   4442..4721    -  CDS            TcR (fragment): tetracycline efflux protein; tet; confers resistance to tetracycline
   4747..4765    +  promoter       T7 promoter: promoter for bacteriophage T7 RNA polymerase
   4766..4790    +  protein_bind   lac operator: The lac repressor binds to the lac operator to inhibit transcription in E. coli. This inhibition can be relieved by adding lactose or isopropyl-β-D-thiogalactopyranoside (IPTG). lac repressor encoded by lacI
   4805..4827    +  RBS            RBS: efficient ribosome binding site from bacteriophage T7 gene 10 (Olins and Rangwala, 1989)
   4868..4891    +  CDS            HRV 3C site: recognition and cleavage site for human rhinovirus 3C and PreScission proteases
   6266..6310    +  CDS            S-Tag: affinity and epitope tag derived from pancreatic ribonuclease A
   6354..6397    +  CDS            SET1 (fragment): solubility-enhancement tag derived from T7 phage gene 10B
   6405..6452    +  terminator     T7 terminator: transcription terminator for bacteriophage T7 RNA polymerase
>Addgene plasmid #204642 | pET47b-T7-enAsCas12f | addgene full sequence | sequence record 405733 | Addgene NGS Result
TGGCGAATGGG
[124 nt withheld, positions 12-135]
C
[91 nt withheld, positions 137-227]
A
[49 nt withheld, positions 229-277]
CCTTTGACGTTGGAGTCCACGTTCTTT
[37 nt withheld, positions 305-341]
ACCCTATCTCGGTCTATTCTTTTGATTTATAAGGGATTTTGCCGATTTCGGCCTATTGGTTAAAAAATGA
GCTGATTTAACAAAAATTTAACGCGAATTTTAACAAAATATTAACGCTTACAATTTAGGTGGCACTTTTC
GGGGAAATGTGCGCGGAACCCCTATTTGTTTATTTTTCTAAATACATTCAAATATGTATCCGCTCATGAA
TTAATTCTTAGAAAAACTCATCGAGCATCAAATGAAACTGCAATTTATTCATATCAGGATTATCAATACC
ATATTTTTGAAAAAGCCGTTTCTGTAATGAAGGAGAAAACTCACCGAGGCAGTTCCATAGGATGGCAAGA
TCCTGGTATCGGTCTGCGATTCCGACTCGTCCAACATCAATACAACCTATTAATTTCCCCTCGTCAAAAA
TAAGGTTATCAAGTGAGAAATCACCATGAGTGACGACTGAATCCGGTGAGAATGGCAAAAGTTTATGCAT
TTCTTTCCAGACTTGTTCAACAGGCCAGCCATTACGCTCGTCATCAAAATCACTCGCATCAACCAAACCG
TTATTCATTCGTGATTGCGCCTGAGCGAGACGAAATACGCGATCACTGTTAAAAGGACAATTACAAACAG
GAATCGAATGCAACCGGCGCAGGAACACTGCCAGCGCATCAACAATATTTTCACCTGAATCAGGATATTC
TTCTAATACCTGGAATGCTGTTTTGCCGGGGATCGCAGTGGTGAGTAACCATGCATCATCAGGAGTACGG
ATAAAATGCTTGATGGTCGGAAGAGGCATAAATTCCGTCAGCCAGTTTAGTCTGACCATCTCATCTGTAA
CATCATTGGCAACGCTACCTTTGCCATGTTTCAGAAACAACTCTGGCGCATCGGGCTTCCCATACAATCG
ATAGATTGTCGCACCTGATTGCCCGACATTATCGCGAGCCCATTTATACCCATATAAATCAGCATCCATG
TTGGAATTTAATCGCGGCCTAGAGCAAGACGTTTCCCGTTGAATATGGCTCATAACACCCCTTGTATTAC
TGTTTATGTAAGCAGACAGTTTTATTGTTCATGACCAAAATCCCTTAACGTGAGTTTTCGTTCCACTGAG
CGTCAGACCCCGTAGAAAAGATCAAAGGATCTTCTTGAGATCCTTTTTTTCTGCGCGTAATCTGCTGCTT
GCAAACAAAAAAACCACCGCTACCAGCGGTGGTTTGTTTGCCGGATCAAGAGCTACCAACTCTTTTTCCG
AAGGTAACTGGCTTCAGCAGAGCGCAGATACCAAATACTGTCCTTCTAGTGTAGCCGTAGTTAGGCCACC
ACTTCAAGAACTCTGTAGCACCGCCTACATACCTCGCTCTGCTAATCCTGTTACCAGTGGCTGCTGCCAG
TGGCGATAAGTCGTGTCTTACCGGGTTGGACTCAAGACGATAGTTACCGGATAAGGCGCAGCGGTCGGGC
TGAACGGGGGGTTCGTGCACACAGCCCAGCTTGGAGCGAACGACCTACACCGAACTGAGATACCTACAGC
GTGAGCTATGAGAAAGCGCCACGCTTCCCGAAGGGAGAAAGGCGGACAGGTATCCGGTAAGCGGCAGGGT
CGGAACAGGAGAGCGCACGAGGGAGCTTCCAGGGGGAAACGCCTGGTATCTTTATAGTCCTGTCGGGTTT
CGCCACCTCTGACTTGAGCGTCGATTTTTGTGATGCTCGTCAGGGGGGCGGAGCCTATGGAAAAACGCCA
GCAACGCGGCCTTTTTACGGTTCCTGGCCTTTTGCTGGCCTTTTGCTCACATGTTCTTTCCTGCGTTATC
CCCTGATTCTGTGGATAACCGTATTACCGCCTTTGAGTGAGCTGATACCGCTCGCCGCAGCCGAACGACC
GAGCGCAGCGAGTCAGTGAGCGAGGAAGCGGAAGAGCGCCTGATGCGGTATTTTCTCCTTACGCATCTGT
GCGGTATTTCACACCGCAATGGTGCACTCTCAGTACAATCTGCTCTGATGCCGCATAGTTAAGCCAGTAT
ACACTCCGCTATCGCTACGTGACTGGGTCATGGCTGCGCCCCGACACCCGCCAACACCCGCTGACGCGCC
CTGACGGGCTTGTCTGCTCCCGGCATCCGCTTACAGACAAGCTGTGACCGTCTCCGGGAGCTGCATGTGT
CAGAGGTTTTCACCGTCATCACCGAAACGCGCGAGGCAGCTGCGGTAAAGCTCATCAGCGTGGTCGTGAA
GCGATTCACAGATGTCTGCCTGTTCATCCGCGTCCAGCTCGTTGAGTTTCTCCAGAAGCGTTAATGTCTG
GCTTCTGATAAAGCGGGCCATGTTAAGGGCGGTTTTTTCCTGTTTGGTCACTGATGCCTCCGTGTAAGGG
GGATTTCTGTTCATGGGGGTAATGATACCGATGAAACGAGAGAGGATGCTCACGATACGGGTTACTGATG
ATGAACATGCCCGGTTACTGGAACGTTGTGAGGGTAAACAACTGGCGGTATGGATGCGGCGGGACCAGAG
AAAAATCACTCAGGGTCAATGCCAGCGCTTCGTTAATACAGATGTAGGTGTTCCACAGGGTAGCCAGCAG
CATCCTGCGATGCAGATCCGGAACATAATGGTGCAGGGCGCTGACTTCCGCGTTTCCAGACTTTACGAAA
CACGGAAACCGAAGACCATTCATGTTGTTGCTCCGGTCGCAGACGTTTTGCAGCAGCAGTCGCTTCACGT
TCGCTCGCGTATCGGTGATTCATTCTGCTAACCAGTAAGGCAACCCCGCCAGCCTAGCCGGGTCCTCAAC
GACAGGAGCACGATCATGCTAGTCATGCCCCGCGCCCACCGGAAGGAGCTGACTGGGTTGAAGGCTCTCA
AGGGCATCGGTCGAGATCCCGGTGCCTAATGAGTGAGCTAACTTACATTAATTGCGTTGCGCTCACTGCC
CGCTTTCCAGTCGGGAAACCTGTCGTGCCAGCTGCATTAATGAATCGGCCAACGCGCGGGGAGAGGCGGT
TTGCGTATTGGGCGCCAGGGTGGTTTTTCTTTTCACCAGTGAGACGGGCAACAGCTGATTGCCCTTCACC
GCCTGGCCCTGAGAGAGTTGCAGCAAGCGGTCCACGCTGGTTTGCCCCAGCAGGCGAAAATCCTGTTTGA
TGGTGGTTAACGGCGGGATATAACATGAGCTGTCTTCGGTATCGTCGTATCCCACTACCGAGATGTCCGC
ACCAACGCGCAGCCCGGACTCGGTAATGGCGCGCATTGCGCCCAGCGCCATCTGATCGTTGGCAACCAGC
ATCGCAGTGGGAACGATGCCCTCATTCAGCATTTGCATGGTTTGTTGAAAACCGGACATGGCACTCCAGT
CGCCTTCCCGTTCCGCTATCGGCTGAATTTGATTGCGAGTGAGATATTTATGCCAGCCAGCCAGACGCAG
ACGCGCCGAGACAGAACTTAATGGGCCCGCTAACAGCGCGATTTGCTGGTGACCCAATGCGACCAGATGC
TCCACGCCCAGTCGCGTACCGTCTTCATGGGAGAAAATAATACTGTTGATGGGTGTCTGGTCAGAGACAT
CAAGAAATAACGCCGGAACATTAGTGCAGGCAGCTTCCACAGCAATGGCATCCTGGTCATCCAGCGGATA
GTTAATGATCAGCCCACTGACGCGTTGCGCGAGAAGATTGTGCACCGCCGCTTTACAGGCTTCGACGCCG
CTTCGTTCTACCATCGACACCACCACGCTGGCACCCAGTTGATCGGCGCGAGATTTAATCGCCGCGACAA
TTTGCGACGGCGCGTGCAGGGCCAGACTGGAGGTGGCAACGCCAATCAGCAACGACTGTTTGCCCGCCAG
TTGTTGTGCCACGCGGTTGGGAATGTAATTCAGCTCCGCCATCGCCGCTTCCACTTTTTCCCGCGTTTTC
GCAGAAACGTGGCTGGCCTGGTTCACCACGCGGGAAACGGTCTGATAAGAGACACCGGCATACTCTGCGA
CATCGTATAACGTTACTGGTTTCACATTCACCACCCTGAATTGACTCTCTTCCGGGCGCTATCATGCCAT
ACCGCGAAAGGTTTTGCGCCATTCGATGGTGTCCGGGATCTCGACGCTCTCCCTTATGCGACTCCTGCAT
TAGGAAGCAGCCCAGTAGTAGGTTGAGGCCGTTGAGCACCGCCGCCGCAAGGAATGGTGCATGCAAGGAG
ATGGCGCCCAACAGTCCCCCGGCCACGGGGCCTGCCACCATACCCACGCCGAAACAAGCGCTCATGAGCC
CGAAGTGGCGAGCCCGATCTTCCCCATCGGTGATGTCGGCGATATAGGCGCCAGCAACCGCACCTGTGGC
GCCGGTGATGCCGGCCACGATGCGTCCGGCGTAGAGGATCGAGATCGATCTCGATCCCGCGAAATTAATA
CGACTCACTATAGGGGAATTGTGAGCGGATAACAATTCCCCTCTAGAAATAATTTTGTTTAACTTTAAGA
AGGAGATATACATATGGCACATCACCACCACCATCACTCCGCGGCTCTTGAAGTCCTCTTTCAGGGACCC
GGGTACCAGGATCCGATGATTAAAGTTTATAGGTACGAAATAGTAAAGCCGTTAGACCTGGACTGGAAAG
AGTTCGGTACTATTTTGCGCCAACTGCAGCAGGAGACACGTTTCGCCCTGAACAAAGCGACGCAGTTGGC
TTGGGAATGGATGGGCTTTTCGAGCGATTACAAAGATAATCACGGCGAGTATCCGAAAAGCAAAGACATC
TTGGGTTACACCAACGTGCACGGTTACGCGTATCACACGATTAAGACCAAAGCATATCGTCTGAACAGCG
GCAACCTCTCCCAAACCATCAAGCGCGCGACCGATCGCTTCAAAGCCTACCAGAAGGAAATCCTGAGAGG
CGACATGAGCATTCCAAGCTACAAGCGCGACATCCCGCTGGATCTGATTAAGGAGAACATCTCCGTGAAC
CGCATGAACCACGGCGACTACATCGCCAGCCTTTCTCTGCTGTCTAATCCGGCGAAACAGGAGATGAATG
TTAAACGTAAAATTTCCGTGATCATCATCGTTCGTGGAGCGGGCAAAACGATTATGGATCGTATTCTCTC
GGGCGAGTACCAAGTTTCAGCGAGCCAGATTATCCACGATAAACGTAAAAAGAAATGGTATCTGAACATC
AGCTATGATTTTGAACCGCAGACCAGGGTGCTGGACTTGAACAAGATCATGGGTATCGATCTGGGGGTGG
CGGTCGCAGTTTATATGGCGTTTCAGCATACCCCGGCTCGCTACAAGCTGGAAGGCGGTGAGATCGAAAA
CTTCCGCCGTCAAGTAGAAAGTCGCCGTATCTCCATGCTGCGTCAAGGTAAGTATGCTGGTGGTGCGCGT
CGTGGTCATGGCCGTGACAAACGTATTAAACCCATCGAGCAGCTGAGAGATAAGATTGCTAATTTTCGTG
ACACCACCAACCATCGTTACTCCCGCTACATTGTCGATATGGCGATTAAGGAGGGTTGTGGCACCATTCA
GATGGAAGATTTAACCGGCATTCGTGACATCGGTAGCCGTTTCCTGCAAAACTGGACCTATTACGACTTG
CAACAAAAAATCATCTATAAGGCTGAGGAAGCAGGCATTAAGGTTATTAAGATCCGTCCGCAATATACCA
GCCAGCGTTGCAGCGAATGTGGTAATATCGACAGCGGTAATCGTATTGGTCAGGCAATCTTTAAGTGCCG
TGCGTGCGGTTACGAAGCGAACGCCGATTACAATGCGGCACGTAATATCGCCATTCCGAATATTGACAAG
ATCATAGCGGAGTCCATCAAGTAACAGGATCCGAATTCTGTACAGGCCTTGGCGCGCCCGACGTCCGTCG
ACAAGCTTGCGGCCGCAGAGCTCGCTCTGGTGCCACGCGGTAGTAAAGAAACCGCTGCTGCTAAATTCGA
ACGCCAGCACATGGACAGCTCTACTTCTGCTGCTCTCGAGGCTTAATTAACCTAGGCTGCTAAACAAAGC
CCGAAAGGAAGCTGAGTTGGCTGCTGCCACCGCTGAGCAATAACTAGCATAACCCCTTGGGGCCTCTAAA
CGGGTCTTGAGGGGTTTTTTGCTGAAAGGAGGAACTATATCCGGAT
